>Addgene plasmid #117910 | pET51b(+)-NADPH-LUCID-3 (C50 1.4 uM) | depositor full sequence | sequence record 222701 | pET51b(+)-NADPH-LUCID-3 (C50 1.4 uM) sequence 6865 bps
TGGCGAATGGG
[124 nt withheld, positions 12-135]
C
[91 nt withheld, positions 137-227]
A
[49 nt withheld, positions 229-277]
CCTTTGACGTTGGAGTCCACGTTCTTT
[37 nt withheld, positions 305-341]
ACCCTATCTCGGTCTATTCTTTTGATTTATAAGGGATTTTGCCGATTTCGGCCTATTGGTTAAAAAATGA
GCTGATTTAACAAAAATTTAACGCGAATTTTAACAAAATATTAACGTTTACAATTTCTGGCGGCACGATG
GCATGAGATTATCAAAAAGGATCTTCACCTAGATCCTTTTAAATTAAAAATGAAGTTTTAAATCAATCTA
AAGTATATATGAGTAAACTTGGTCTGACAGTTACCAATGCTTAATCAGTGAGGCACCTATCTCAGCGATC
TGTCTATTTCGTTCATCCATAGTTGCCTGACTCCCCGTCGTGTAGATAACTACGATACGGGAGGGCTTAC
CATCTGGCCCCAGTGCTGCAATGATACCGCGAGACCCACGCTCACCGGCTCCAGATTTATCAGCAATAAA
CCAGCCAGCCGGAAGGGCCGAGCGCAGAAGTGGTCCTGCAACTTTATCCGCCTCCATCCAGTCTATTAAT
TGTTGCCGGGAAGCTAGAGTAAGTAGTTCGCCAGTTAATAGTTTGCGCAACGTTGTTGCCATTGCTACAG
GCATCGTGGTGTCACGCTCGTCGTTTGGTATGGCTTCATTCAGCTCCGGTTCCCAACGATCAAGGCGAGT
TACATGATCCCCCATGTTGTGCAAAAAAGCGGTTAGCTCCTTCGGTCCTCCGATCGTTGTCAGAAGTAAG
TTGGCCGCAGTGTTATCACTCATGGTTATGGCAGCACTGCATAATTCTCTTACTGTCATGCCATCCGTAA
GATGCTTTTCTGTGACTGGTGAGTACTCAACCAAGTCATTCTGAGAATAGTGTATGCGGCGACCGAGTTG
CTCTTGCCCGGCGTCAATACGGGATAATACCGCGCCACATAGCAGAACTTTAAAAGTGCTCATCATTGGA
AAACGTTCTTCGGGGCGAAAACTCTCAAGGATCTTACCGCTGTTGAGATCCAGTTCGATGTAACCCACTC
GTGCACCCAACTGATCTTCAGCATCTTTTACTTTCACCAGCGTTTCTGGGTGAGCAAAAACAGGAAGGCA
AAATGCCGCAAAAAAGGGAATAAGGGCGACACGGAAATGTTGAATACTCATACTCTTCCTTTTTCAATCA
TGATTGAAGCATTTATCAGGGTTATTGTCTCATGAGCGGATACATATTTGAATGTATTTAGAAAAATAAA
CAAATAGGTCATGACCAAAATCCCTTAACGTGAGTTTTCGTTCCACTGAGCGTCAGACCCCGTAGAAAAG
ATCAAAGGATCTTCTTGAGATCCTTTTTTTCTGCGCGTAATCTGCTGCTTGCAAACAAAAAAACCACCGC
TACCAGCGGTGGTTTGTTTGCCGGATCAAGAGCTACCAACTCTTTTTCCGAAGGTAACTGGCTTCAGCAG
AGCGCAGATACCAAATACTGTCCTTCTAGTGTAGCCGTAGTTAGGCCACCACTTCAAGAACTCTGTAGCA
CCGCCTACATACCTCGCTCTGCTAATCCTGTTACCAGTGGCTGCTGCCAGTGGCGATAAGTCGTGTCTTA
CCGGGTTGGACTCAAGACGATAGTTACCGGATAAGGCGCAGCGGTCGGGCTGAACGGGGGGTTCGTGCAC
ACAGCCCAGCTTGGAGCGAACGACCTACACCGAACTGAGATACCTACAGCGTGAGCTATGAGAAAGCGCC
ACGCTTCCCGAAGGGAGAAAGGCGGACAGGTATCCGGTAAGCGGCAGGGTCGGAACAGGAGAGCGCACGA
GGGAGCTTCCAGGGGGAAACGCCTGGTATCTTTATAGTCCTGTCGGGTTTCGCCACCTCTGACTTGAGCG
TCGATTTTTGTGATGCTCGTCAGGGGGGCGGAGCCTATGGAAAAACGCCAGCAACGCGGCCTTTTTACGG
TTCCTGGCCTTTTGCTGGCCTTTTGCTCACATGTTCTTTCCTGCGTTATCCCCTGATTCTGTGGATAACC
GTATTACCGCCTTTGAGTGAGCTGATACCGCTCGCCGCAGCCGAACGACCGAGCGCAGCGAGTCAGTGAG
CGAGGAAGCGGAAGAGCGCCTGATGCGGTATTTTCTCCTTACGCATCTGTGCGGTATTTCACACCGCATA
TATGGTGCACTCTCAGTACAATCTGCTCTGATGCCGCATAGTTAAGCCAGTATACACTCCGCTATCGCTA
CGTGACTGGGTCATGGCTGCGCCCCGACACCCGCCAACACCCGCTGACGCGCCCTGACGGGCTTGTCTGC
TCCCGGCATCCGCTTACAGACAAGCTGTGACCGTCTCCGGGAGCTGCATGTGTCAGAGGTTTTCACCGTC
ATCACCGAAACGCGCGAGGCAGCTGCGGTAAAGCTCATCAGCGTGGTCGTGAAGCGATTCACAGATGTCT
GCCTGTTCATCCGCGTCCAGCTCGTTGAGTTTCTCCAGAAGCGTTAATGTCTGGCTTCTGATAAAGCGGG
CCATGTTAAGGGCGGTTTTTTCCTGTTTGGTCACTGATGCCTCCGTGTAAGGGGGATTTCTGTTCATGGG
GGTAATGATACCGATGAAACGAGAGAGGATGCTCACGATACGGGTTACTGATGATGAACATGCCCGGTTA
CTGGAACGTTGTGAGGGTAAACAACTGGCGGTATGGATGCGGCGGGACCAGAGAAAAATCACTCAGGGTC
AATGCCAGCGCTTCGTTAATACAGATGTAGGTGTTCCACAGGGTAGCCAGCAGCATCCTGCGATGCAGAT
CCGGAACATAATGGTGCAGGGCGCTGACTTCCGCGTTTCCAGACTTTACGAAACACGGAAACCGAAGACC
ATTCATGTTGTTGCTCAGGTCGCAGACGTTTTGCAGCAGCAGTCGCTTCACGTTCGCTCGCGTATCGGTG
ATTCATTCTGCTAACCAGTAAGGCAACCCCGCCAGCCTAGCCGGGTCCTCAACGACAGGAGCACGATCAT
GCTAGTCATGCCCCGCGCCCACCGGAAGGAGCTGACTGGGTTGAAGGCTCTCAAGGGCATCGGTCGAGAT
CCCGGTGCCTAATGAGTGAGCTAACTTACATTAATTGCGTTGCGCTCACTGCCCGCTTTCCAGTCGGGAA
ACCTGTCGTGCCAGCTGCATTAATGAATCGGCCAACGCGCGGGGAGAGGCGGTTTGCGTATTGGGCGCCA
GGGTGGTTTTTCTTTTCACCAGTGAGACGGGCAACAGCTGATTGCCCTTCACCGCCTGGCCCTGAGAGAG
TTGCAGCAAGCGGTCCACGCTGGTTTGCCCCAGCAGGCGAAAATCCTGTTTGATGGTGGTTAACGGCGGG
ATATAACATGAGCTGTCTTCGGTATCGTCGTATCCCACTACCGAGATGTCCGCACCAACGCGCAGCCCGG
ACTCGGTAATGGCGCGCATTGCGCCCAGCGCCATCTGATCGTTGGCAACCAGCATCGCAGTGGGAACGAT
GCCCTCATTCAGCATTTGCATGGTTTGTTGAAAACCGGACATGGCACTCCAGTCGCCTTCCCGTTCCGCT
ATCGGCTGAATTTGATTGCGAGTGAGATATTTATGCCAGCCAGCCAGACGCAGACGCGCCGAGACAGAAC
TTAATGGGCCCGCTAACAGCGCGATTTGCTGGTGACCCAATGCGACCAGATGCTCCACGCCCAGTCGCGT
ACCGTCTTCATGGGAGAAAATAATACTGTTGATGGGTGTCTGGTCAGAGACATCAAGAAATAACGCCGGA
ACATTAGTGCAGGCAGCTTCCACAGCAATGGCATCCTGGTCATCCAGCGGATAGTTAATGATCAGCCCAC
TGACGCGTTGCGCGAGAAGATTGTGCACCGCCGCTTTACAGGCTTCGACGCCGCTTCGTTCTACCATCGA
CACCACCACGCTGGCACCCAGTTGATCGGCGCGAGATTTAATCGCCGCGACAATTTGCGACGGCGCGTGC
AGGGCCAGACTGGAGGTGGCAACGCCAATCAGCAACGACTGTTTGCCCGCCAGTTGTTGTGCCACGCGGT
TGGGAATGTAATTCAGCTCCGCCATCGCCGCTTCCACTTTTTCCCGCGTTTTCGCAGAAACGTGGCTGGC
CTGGTTCACCACGCGGGAAACGGTCTGATAAGAGACACCGGCATACTCTGCGACATCGTATAACGTTACT
GGTTTCACATTCACCACCCTGAATTGACTCTCTTCCGGGCGCTATCATGCCATACCGCGAAAGGTTTTGC
GCCATTCGATGGTGTCCGGGATCTCGACGCTCTCCCTTATGCGACTCCTGCATTAGGAAGCAGCCCAGTA
GTAGGTTGAGGCCGTTGAGCACCGCCGCCGCAAGGAATGGTGCATGCAAGGAGATGGCGCCCAACAGTCC
CCCGGCCACGGGGCCTGCCACCATACCCACGCCGAAACAAGCGCTCATGAGCCCGAAGTGGCGAGCCCGA
TCTTCCCCATCGGTGATGTCGGCGATATAGGCGCCAGCAACCGCACCTGTGGCGCCGGTGATGCCGGCCA
CGATGCGTCCGGCGTAGAGGATCGAGATCGATCTCGATCCCGCGAAATTAATACGACTCACTATAGGGGA
ATTGTGAGCGGATAACAATTCCCCTCTAGAAATAATTTTGTTTAACTTTAAGAAGGAGATATACCATGGC
AAGCTGGAGCCACCCGCAGTTCGAAAAGGGTGCAGATGACGACGACAAGGTACCGCATATGGATAAAGAC
TGCGAAATGAAACGCACTACCCTGGACAGCCCGCTGGGTAAACTGGAACTGAGCGGTTGCGAGCAGGGCC
TGCACGAAATCATTTTCCTGGGCAAAGGTACGAGCGCTGCGGATGCGGTCGAAGTACCGGCTCCGGCTGC
GGTTCTGGGTGGCCCGGAGCCGCTGATGCAGGCTACCGCATGGCTGAACGCATATTTTCACCAGCCAGAG
GCGATTGAAGAGTTCCCTGTACCGGCCCTGCATCACCCGGTATTTCAGCAGGAATCCTTTACCCGTCAGG
TACTGTGGAAACTGCTGAAAGTAGTGAAATTCGGCGAGGTGATCTCCTATTCCCATCTGGCGGCGCTGGC
TGGCAACCCAGCGGCAACTGCGGCGGTGAAAACCGCTCTGTCTGGTAATCCGGTGCCAATTCTGATCCCG
TGCCACCGTGTGGTTCAGGGCGACCTGGACGTAGGTGGCTACGAAGGCGGCCTGGCTGTGAAAGAATGGC
TGCTGGCGCACGAAGGTCACCGTCTGGGTAAACCAGGCCTGGGCGAATTCCCTCCTCCTCCGCCACCGCC
ACCACCGCCGCCGCCGCCACCACCACCTCCTCCGCCTCCTCCACCACCACCGCCACCGCCTCCACCACCT
GGCGGCCGCATGATCAGTCTGATTGCGGCGTTAGCGGTAGATCGCGTTATCGGCATGGAAAACGCCATGC
CGTGGAACGGTCTGAGCGGCGACCAAATGGGCCAGATCGAAAAAATTTTTAAGGTGGTGTACCCTGTGGA
TGATCATCACTTTAAGGTGATCCTGCACTATGGCACACTGGTAATCGACGGGGTTACGCCGAACATGATC
GACTATTTCGGACGGCCGTATGAAGGCATCGCCGTGTTCGACGGCAAAAAGATCACTGTAACAGGGACCC
TGTGGAACGGCAACAAAATTATCGACGAGCGCCTGATCAACCCCGACGGCTCCCTGCTGTTCCGAGTAAC
CATCAACGGAGTGACCGGCTGGCGGCTGTGCGAACGCATTCTGGCGGGTGGCACCGGTGGCTCTGGCGGT
ACCGGTGGCTCTATGGTCTTCACACTCGAAGATTTCGTTGGGGACTGGCGACAGACAGCCGGCTACAACC
TGGACCAAGTCCTTGAACAGGGAGGTGTGTCCAGTTTGTTTCAGAATCTCGGGGTGTCCGTAACTCCGAT
CCAAAGGATTGTCCTGAGCGGTGAAAATGGGCTGAAGATCGACATCCATGTCATCATCCCGTATGAACTG
CCTGCCGATCTCGCCTGGTTTAAACGCAACACCTTAAATAAACCCGTGATTATGGGCGCACATACCTGGG
AATCAATCGGTCGTCCGTTGCCAGGACGCAAAAATATTATCCTCAGCAGTCAACCGGGTACGGACGATCG
CGTAACGTGGGTGAAGTCGGTGGATGAAGCCATCGCGGCGTGTGGTGACGTACCAGAAATCATGGTGATT
GGCGGCGGTCGCGTTTATGAACAGTTCTTGCCAAAAGCGCAAAAACTGTATCTGACGCATATCGACGCAG
AAGTGGAAGGCGACACCCATTTCCCGGATTACGAGCCGGATGACTGGGAATCGGTATTCAGCGAATTCCA
CGATGCTGATGCGCAGAACTCTCACAGCTATTGCTTTGAGATTCTGGAGCGGCGGGGAGCTCCGGGCTTC
TCCTCAATTTCCGCTCATCACCACCATCATCACCATCACCACCACTAATTAACCTAGGCTGCTGCCACCG
CTGAGCAATAACTAGCATAACCCCTTGGGGCCTCTAAACGGGTCTTGAGGGGTTTTTTGCTGAAAGGAGG
AACTATATCCGGAT
Features (pLannotate 1.2.2; 23 found; start..end, strand, type, name):
     12..467     +  rep_origin     f1 ori (sequence partly withheld): f1 bacteriophage origin of replication; arrow indicates direction of (+) strand synthesis
    582..1442    -  CDS            AmpR: β-lactamase; bla; confers resistance to ampicillin, carbenicillin, and related antibiotics
   1443..1535    -  promoter       AmpR promoter: bla
   1616..2204    +  rep_origin     ori: high-copy-number ColE1/pMB1/pBR322/pUC origin of replication
   2390..2532    -  misc_feature   bom: basis of mobility region from pBR322
   2634..2825    -  CDS            rop: Rop protein, which maintains plasmids at low copy number; rop
   2842..3222    +  CDS            YPB1_ECOLX: Protein predicted: Swiss-Prot protein existence level 4. From Escherichia coli.
   3284..3348    -  CDS            TcR (fragment): tetracycline efflux protein; tet; confers resistance to tetracycline
   3363..3384    -  protein_bind   CAP binding site: CAP binding activates transcription in the presence of cAMP. E. coli catabolite activator protein
   3397..4479    -  CDS            lacI: lac repressor; lacI; The lac repressor binds to the lac operator to inhibit transcription in E. coli. This inhibition can be relieved by adding lactose or isopropyl-β-D-thiogalactopyranoside (IPTG).
   4480..4557    -  promoter       lacI promoter: lacI
   4565..4844    -  CDS            TcR (fragment): tetracycline efflux protein; tet; confers resistance to tetracycline
   4870..4888    +  promoter       T7 promoter: promoter for bacteriophage T7 RNA polymerase
   4889..4913    +  protein_bind   lac operator: The lac repressor binds to the lac operator to inhibit transcription in E. coli. This inhibition can be relieved by adding lactose or isopropyl-β-D-thiogalactopyranoside (IPTG). lac repressor encoded by lacI
   4928..4950    +  RBS            RBS: efficient ribosome binding site from bacteriophage T7 gene 10 (Olins and Rangwala, 1989)
   4966..4989    +  CDS            Strep-Tag II: peptide that binds Strep-Tactin®, an engineered form of streptavidin
   5020..5565    +  CDS            MGMT (fragment): MGMT_HUMAN - Experimental evidence at protein level: Swiss-Prot protein existence level 1. Involved in the cellular defense against the biological effects of O6-methylguanine (O6-MeG) and O4-methylthymine (O4-MeT) in DNA. Repairs the methylated nucleobase in DNA by stoichiometrically transferring the methyl group to a cysteine residue in the enzyme. This is a suicide reaction: the enzyme is irreversibly inactivated. From Homo sapiens (Human).
   5671..5739    +  CDS            ecDHFR (fragment): E. coli dihydrofolate reductase; folA
   5740..6057    +  CDS            Nluc (fragment): NanoLuc® luciferase human codon-optimized
   6094..6288    +  CDS            Nluc (fragment): NanoLuc® luciferase human codon-optimized
   6289..6696    +  CDS            ecDHFR (fragment): E. coli dihydrofolate reductase; folA
   6768..6785    +  CDS            SET1 (fragment): solubility-enhancement tag derived from T7 phage gene 10B
   6793..6840    +  terminator     T7 terminator: transcription terminator for bacteriophage T7 RNA polymerase
