>Addgene plasmid #117910 | pET51b(+)-NADPH-LUCID-3 (C50 1.4 uM) | addgene full sequence | sequence record 225684 | Addgene NGS Result
CAAGGAGATGGCGCCCAACAGTCCCCCGGCCACGGGGCCTGCCACCATACCCACGCCGAAACAAGCGCTC
ATGAGCCCGAAGTGGCGAGCCCGATCTTCCCCATCGGTGATGTCGGCGATATAGGCGCCAGCAACCGCAC
CTGTGGCGCCGGTGATGCCGGCCACGATGCGTCCGGCGTAGAGGATCGAGATCGATCTCGATCCCGCGAA
ATTAATACGACTCACTATAGGGGAATTGTGAGCGGATAACAATTCCCCTCTAGAAATAATTTTGTTTAAC
TTTAAGAAGGAGATATACCATGGCAAGCTGGAGCCACCCGCAGTTCGAAAAGGGTGCAGATGACGACGAC
AAGGTACCGCATATGGATAAAGACTGCGAAATGAAACGCACTACCCTGGACAGCCCGCTGGGTAAACTGG
AACTGAGCGGTTGCGAGCAGGGCCTGCACGAAATCATTTTCCTGGGCAAAGGTACGAGCGCTGCGGATGC
GGTCGAAGTACCGGCTCCGGCTGCGGTTCTGGGTGGCCCGGAGCCGCTGATGCAGGCTACCGCATGGCTG
AACGCATATTTTCACCAGCCAGAGGCGATTGAAGAGTTCCCTGTACCGGCCCTGCATCACCCGGTATTTC
AGCAGGAATCCTTTACCCGTCAGGTACTGTGGAAACTGCTGAAAGTAGTGAAATTCGGCGAGGTGATCTC
CTATTCCCATCTGGCGGCGCTGGCTGGCAACCCAGCGGCAACTGCGGCGGTGAAAACCGCTCTGTCTGGT
AATCCGGTGCCAATTCTGATCCCGTGCCACCGTGTGGTTCAGGGCGACCTGGACGTAGGTGGCTACGAAG
GCGGCCTGGCTGTGAAAGAATGGCTGCTGGCGCACGAAGGTCACCGTCTGGGTAAACCAGGCCTGGGCGA
ATTCCCTCCTCCTCCGCCACCGCCACCACCGCCGCCGCCGCCACCACCACCTCCTCCGCCTCCTCCACCA
CCACCGCCACCGCCTCCACCACCTGGCGGCCGCATGATCAGTCTGATTGCGGCGTTAGCGGTAGATCGCG
TTATCGGCATGGAAAACGCCATGCCGTGGAACGGTCTGAGCGGCGACCAAATGGGCCAGATCGAAAAAAT
TTTTAAGGTGGTGTACCCTGTGGATGATCATCACTTTAAGGTGATCCTGCACTATGGCACACTGGTAATC
GACGGGGTTACGCCGAACATGATCGACTATTTCGGACGGCCGTATGAAGGCATCGCCGTGTTCGACGGCA
AAAAGATCACTGTAACAGGGACCCTGTGGAACGGCAACAAAATTATCGACGAGCGCCTGATCAACCCCGA
CGGCTCCCTGCTGTTCCGAGTAACCATCAACGGAGTGACCGGCTGGCGGCTGTGCGAACGCATTCTGGCG
GGTGGCACCGGTGGCTCTGGCGGTACCGGTGGCTCTATGGTCTTCACACTCGAAGATTTCGTTGGGGACT
GGCGACAGACAGCCGGCTACAACCTGGACCAAGTCCTTGAACAGGGAGGTGTGTCCAGTTTGTTTCAGAA
TCTCGGGGTGTCCGTAACTCCGATCCAAAGGATTGTCCTGAGCGGTGAAAATGGGCTGAAGATCGACATC
CATGTCATCATCCCGTATGAACTGCCTGCCGATCTCGCCTGGTTTAAACGCAACACCTTAAATAAACCCG
TGATTATGGGCGCACATACCTGGGAATCAATCGGTCGTCCGTTGCCAGGACGCAAAAATATTATCCTCAG
CAGTCAACCGGGTACGGACGATCGCGTAACGTGGGTGAAGTCGGTGGATGAAGCCATCGCGGCGTGTGGT
GACGTACCAGAAATCATGGTGATTGGCGGCGGTCGCGTTTATGAACAGTTCTTGCCAAAAGCGCAAAAAC
TGTATCTGACGCATATCGACGCAGAAGTGGAAGGCGACACCCATTTCCCGGATTACGAGCCGGATGACTG
GGAATCGGTATTCAGCGAATTCCACGATGCTGATGCGCAGAACTCTCACAGCTATTGCTTTGAGATTCTG
GAGCGGCGGGGAGCTCCGGGCTTCTCCTCAATTTCCGCTCATCACCACCATCATCACCATCACCACCACT
AATTAACCTAGGCTGCTGCCACCGCTGAGCAATAACTAGCATAACCCCTTGGGGCCTCTAAACGGGTCTT
GAGGGGTTTTTTGCTGAAAGGAGGAACTATATCCGGATTGGCGAATGGG
[124 nt withheld, positions 2220-2343]
C
[91 nt withheld, positions 2345-2435]
A
[49 nt withheld, positions 2437-2485]
CCTTTGACGTTGGAGTCCACGTTCTTT
[37 nt withheld, positions 2513-2549]
ACCCTATCTCGGTCTATTCTTTTGATTTATAAGGGATTTTGCCGATTTCGGCCTATTGGTTAAAAAATGA
GCTGATTTAACAAAAATTTAACGCGAATTTTAACAAAATATTAACGTTTACAATTTCTGGCGGCACGATG
GCATGAGATTATCAAAAAGGATCTTCACCTAGATCCTTTTAAATTAAAAATGAAGTTTTAAATCAATCTA
AAGTATATATGAGTAAACTTGGTCTGACAGTTACCAATGCTTAATCAGTGAGGCACCTATCTCAGCGATC
TGTCTATTTCGTTCATCCATAGTTGCCTGACTCCCCGTCGTGTAGATAACTACGATACGGGAGGGCTTAC
CATCTGGCCCCAGTGCTGCAATGATACCGCGAGACCCACGCTCACCGGCTCCAGATTTATCAGCAATAAA
CCAGCCAGCCGGAAGGGCCGAGCGCAGAAGTGGTCCTGCAACTTTATCCGCCTCCATCCAGTCTATTAAT
TGTTGCCGGGAAGCTAGAGTAAGTAGTTCGCCAGTTAATAGTTTGCGCAACGTTGTTGCCATTGCTACAG
GCATCGTGGTGTCACGCTCGTCGTTTGGTATGGCTTCATTCAGCTCCGGTTCCCAACGATCAAGGCGAGT
TACATGATCCCCCATGTTGTGCAAAAAAGCGGTTAGCTCCTTCGGTCCTCCGATCGTTGTCAGAAGTAAG
TTGGCCGCAGTGTTATCACTCATGGTTATGGCAGCACTGCATAATTCTCTTACTGTCATGCCATCCGTAA
GATGCTTTTCTGTGACTGGTGAGTACTCAACCAAGTCATTCTGAGAATAGTGTATGCGGCGACCGAGTTG
CTCTTGCCCGGCGTCAATACGGGATAATACCGCGCCACATAGCAGAACTTTAAAAGTGCTCATCATTGGA
AAACGTTCTTCGGGGCGAAAACTCTCAAGGATCTTACCGCTGTTGAGATCCAGTTCGATGTAACCCACTC
GTGCACCCAACTGATCTTCAGCATCTTTTACTTTCACCAGCGTTTCTGGGTGAGCAAAAACAGGAAGGCA
AAATGCCGCAAAAAAGGGAATAAGGGCGACACGGAAATGTTGAATACTCATACTCTTCCTTTTTCAATCA
TGATTGAAGCATTTATCAGGGTTATTGTCTCATGAGCGGATACATATTTGAATGTATTTAGAAAAATAAA
CAAATAGGTCATGACCAAAATCCCTTAACGTGAGTTTTCGTTCCACTGAGCGTCAGACCCCGTAGAAAAG
ATCAAAGGATCTTCTTGAGATCCTTTTTTTCTGCGCGTAATCTGCTGCTTGCAAACAAAAAAACCACCGC
TACCAGCGGTGGTTTGTTTGCCGGATCAAGAGCTACCAACTCTTTTTCCGAAGGTAACTGGCTTCAGCAG
AGCGCAGATACCAAATACTGTCCTTCTAGTGTAGCCGTAGTTAGGCCACCACTTCAAGAACTCTGTAGCA
CCGCCTACATACCTCGCTCTGCTAATCCTGTTACCAGTGGCTGCTGCCAGTGGCGATAAGTCGTGTCTTA
CCGGGTTGGACTCAAGACGATAGTTACCGGATAAGGCGCAGCGGTCGGGCTGAACGGGGGGTTCGTGCAC
ACAGCCCAGCTTGGAGCGAACGACCTACACCGAACTGAGATACCTACAGCGTGAGCTATGAGAAAGCGCC
ACGCTTCCCGAAGGGAGAAAGGCGGACAGGTATCCGGTAAGCGGCAGGGTCGGAACAGGAGAGCGCACGA
GGGAGCTTCCAGGGGGAAACGCCTGGTATCTTTATAGTCCTGTCGGGTTTCGCCACCTCTGACTTGAGCG
TCGATTTTTGTGATGCTCGTCAGGGGGGCGGAGCCTATGGAAAAACGCCAGCAACGCGGCCTTTTTACGG
TTCCTGGCCTTTTGCTGGCCTTTTGCTCACATGTTCTTTCCTGCGTTATCCCCTGATTCTGTGGATAACC
GTATTACCGCCTTTGAGTGAGCTGATACCGCTCGCCGCAGCCGAACGACCGAGCGCAGCGAGTCAGTGAG
CGAGGAAGCGGAAGAGCGCCTGATGCGGTATTTTCTCCTTACGCATCTGTGCGGTATTTCACACCGCAAT
GGTGCACTCTCAGTACAATCTGCTCTGATGCCGCATAGTTAAGCCAGTATACACTCCGCTATCGCTACGT
GACTGGGTCATGGCTGCGCCCCGACACCCGCCAACACCCGCTGACGCGCCCTGACGGGCTTGTCTGCTCC
CGGCATCCGCTTACAGACAAGCTGTGACCGTCTCCGGGAGCTGCATGTGTCAGAGGTTTTCACCGTCATC
ACCGAAACGCGCGAGGCAGCTGCGGTAAAGCTCATCAGCGTGGTCGTGAAGCGATTCACAGATGTCTGCC
TGTTCATCCGCGTCCAGCTCGTTGAGTTTCTCCAGAAGCGTTAATGTCTGGCTTCTGATAAAGCGGGCCA
TGTTAAGGGCGGTTTTTTCCTGTTTGGTCACTGATGCCTCCGTGTAAGGGGGATTTCTGTTCATGGGGGT
AATGATACCGATGAAACGAGAGAGGATGCTCACGATACGGGTTACTGATGATGAACATGCCCGGTTACTG
GAACGTTGTGAGGGTAAACAACTGGCGGTATGGATGCGGCGGGACCAGAGAAAAATCACTCAGGGTCAAT
GCCAGCGCTTCGTTAATACAGATGTAGGTGTTCCACAGGGTAGCCAGCAGCATCCTGCGATGCAGATCCG
GAACATAATGGTGCAGGGCGCTGACTTCCGCGTTTCCAGACTTTACGAAACACGGAAACCGAAGACCATT
CATGTTGTTGCTCAGGTCGCAGACGTTTTGCAGCAGCAGTCGCTTCACGTTCGCTCGCGTATCGGTGATT
CATTCTGCTAACCAGTAAGGCAACCCCGCCAGCCTAGCCGGGTCCTCAACGACAGGAGCACGATCATGCT
AGTCATGCCCCGCGCCCACCGGAAGGAGCTGACTGGGTTGAAGGCTCTCAAGGGCATCGGTCGAGATCCC
GGTGCCTAATGAGTGAGCTAACTTACATTAATTGCGTTGCGCTCACTGCCCGCTTTCCAGTCGGGAAACC
TGTCGTGCCAGCTGCATTAATGAATCGGCCAACGCGCGGGGAGAGGCGGTTTGCGTATTGGGCGCCAGGG
TGGTTTTTCTTTTCACCAGTGAGACGGGCAACAGCTGATTGCCCTTCACCGCCTGGCCCTGAGAGAGTTG
CAGCAAGCGGTCCACGCTGGTTTGCCCCAGCAGGCGAAAATCCTGTTTGATGGTGGTTAACGGCGGGATA
TAACATGAGCTGTCTTCGGTATCGTCGTATCCCACTACCGAGATGTCCGCACCAACGCGCAGCCCGGACT
CGGTAATGGCGCGCATTGCGCCCAGCGCCATCTGATCGTTGGCAACCAGCATCGCAGTGGGAACGATGCC
CTCATTCAGCATTTGCATGGTTTGTTGAAAACCGGACATGGCACTCCAGTCGCCTTCCCGTTCCGCTATC
GGCTGAATTTGATTGCGAGTGAGATATTTATGCCAGCCAGCCAGACGCAGACGCGCCGAGACAGAACTTA
ATGGGCCCGCTAACAGCGCGATTTGCTGGTGACCCAATGCGACCAGATGCTCCACGCCCAGTCGCGTACC
GTCTTCATGGGAGAAAATAATACTGTTGATGGGTGTCTGGTCAGAGACATCAAGAAATAACGCCGGAACA
TTAGTGCAGGCAGCTTCCACAGCAATGGCATCCTGGTCATCCAGCGGATAGTTAATGATCAGCCCACTGA
CGCGTTGCGCGAGAAGATTGTGCACCGCCGCTTTACAGGCTTCGACGCCGCTTCGTTCTACCATCGACAC
CACCACGCTGGCACCCAGTTGATCGGCGCGAGATTTAATCGCCGCGACAATTTGCGACGGCGCGTGCAGG
GCCAGACTGGAGGTGGCAACGCCAATCAGCAACGACTGTTTGCCCGCCAGTTGTTGTGCCACGCGGTTGG
GAATGTAATTCAGCTCCGCCATCGCCGCTTCCACTTTTTCCCGCGTTTTCGCAGAAACGTGGCTGGCCTG
GTTCACCACGCGGGAAACGGTCTGATAAGAGACACCGGCATACTCTGCGACATCGTATAACGTTACTGGT
TTCACATTCACCACCCTGAATTGACTCTCTTCCGGGCGCTATCATGCCATACCGCGAAAGGTTTTGCGCC
ATTCGATGGTGTCCGGGATCTCGACGCTCTCCCTTATGCGACTCCTGCATTAGGAAGCAGCCCAGTAGTA
GGTTGAGGCCGTTGAGCACCGCCGCCGCAAGGAATGGTGCATG
Features (pLannotate 1.2.2; 23 found; start..end, strand, type, name):
    213..231     +  promoter       T7 promoter: promoter for bacteriophage T7 RNA polymerase
    232..256     +  protein_bind   lac operator: The lac repressor binds to the lac operator to inhibit transcription in E. coli. This inhibition can be relieved by adding lactose or isopropyl-β-D-thiogalactopyranoside (IPTG). lac repressor encoded by lacI
    271..293     +  RBS            RBS: efficient ribosome binding site from bacteriophage T7 gene 10 (Olins and Rangwala, 1989)
    309..332     +  CDS            Strep-Tag II: peptide that binds Strep-Tactin®, an engineered form of streptavidin
    363..908     +  CDS            MGMT (fragment): MGMT_HUMAN - Experimental evidence at protein level: Swiss-Prot protein existence level 1. Involved in the cellular defense against the biological effects of O6-methylguanine (O6-MeG) and O4-methylthymine (O4-MeT) in DNA. Repairs the methylated nucleobase in DNA by stoichiometrically transferring the methyl group to a cysteine residue in the enzyme. This is a suicide reaction: the enzyme is irreversibly inactivated. From Homo sapiens (Human).
   1014..1082    +  CDS            ecDHFR (fragment): E. coli dihydrofolate reductase; folA
   1083..1400    +  CDS            Nluc (fragment): NanoLuc® luciferase human codon-optimized
   1437..1631    +  CDS            Nluc (fragment): NanoLuc® luciferase human codon-optimized
   1632..2039    +  CDS            ecDHFR (fragment): E. coli dihydrofolate reductase; folA
   2111..2128    +  CDS            SET1 (fragment): solubility-enhancement tag derived from T7 phage gene 10B
   2136..2183    +  terminator     T7 terminator: transcription terminator for bacteriophage T7 RNA polymerase
   2220..2675    +  rep_origin     f1 ori (sequence partly withheld): f1 bacteriophage origin of replication; arrow indicates direction of (+) strand synthesis
   2790..3650    -  CDS            AmpR: β-lactamase; bla; confers resistance to ampicillin, carbenicillin, and related antibiotics
   3651..3743    -  promoter       AmpR promoter: bla
   3824..4412    +  rep_origin     ori: high-copy-number ColE1/pMB1/pBR322/pUC origin of replication
   4598..4737    -  misc_feature   bom: basis of mobility region from pBR322
   4839..5030    -  CDS            rop: Rop protein, which maintains plasmids at low copy number; rop
   5047..5427    +  CDS            YPB1_ECOLX: Protein predicted: Swiss-Prot protein existence level 4. From Escherichia coli.
   5489..5553    -  CDS            TcR (fragment): tetracycline efflux protein; tet; confers resistance to tetracycline
   5568..5589    -  protein_bind   CAP binding site: CAP binding activates transcription in the presence of cAMP. E. coli catabolite activator protein
   5602..6684    -  CDS            lacI: lac repressor; lacI; The lac repressor binds to the lac operator to inhibit transcription in E. coli. This inhibition can be relieved by adding lactose or isopropyl-β-D-thiogalactopyranoside (IPTG).
   6685..6762    -  promoter       lacI promoter: lacI
   6770..187     -  CDS            TcR (fragment) (across the origin): tetracycline efflux protein; tet; confers resistance to tetracycline
