[The description below was written by a language model from this plasmid's Addgene catalogue record and pLannotate feature annotations shown in this document.]
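Description:
pET51b(+)-NADPH-LUCID-3 (C50 1.4 uM) is a bacterial expression plasmid built on the Novagen pET51b(+) backbone, about 6.9 kb in total, that encodes a semisynthetic bioluminescent sensor protein for NADPH. It is propagated in E. coli under ampicillin selection (β-lactamase with its own promoter) and replicates from a pBR322-type ColE1 origin accompanied by the bom region and the rop gene, consistent with the low copy number in the record. An f1 origin and short remnants of the tetracycline resistance gene are also annotated as backbone elements. Expression is driven by a T7 promoter with an adjacent lac operator and the T7 gene 10 ribosome binding site, ends at a T7 terminator, and is kept repressed by plasmid-borne lacI until induction with IPTG in a host that supplies T7 RNA polymerase.

The roughly 1.8 kb synthetic insert, SNAP_Pro30_[cpNLuc23_24]eDHFR(R44A), begins with an N-terminal Strep-tag II followed by SNAP-tag, which the annotation detects as a fragment of human MGMT, the protein from which SNAP-tag was engineered. By its name, a Pro30 linker (not annotated, presumably a polyproline spacer) joins this to E. coli dihydrofolate reductase carrying the R44A mutation. The feature tables show DHFR split into a short and a long fragment flanking two NanoLuc segments, matching a circularly permuted NanoLuc inserted into the reductase. The record lists a C-terminal His-tag, which is not annotated. SNAP-tag allows covalent attachment of a synthetic labelling molecule, which the record does not specify, and the purified, labelled protein reports NADPH concentration by BRET with a stated C50 of 1.4 µM. The two sequence records (depositor and NGS) show the same features in the same order, differing by 3 nt in length and in numbering start point.
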