Addgene plasmid #117910: pET51b(+)-NADPH-LUCID-3 (C50 1.4 uM)
Purpose: Plasmid encoding the bacterial expression of the BRET semi-synthetic biosensor measuring the NADPH concentration with a C50 of 1.4 uM
Depositing lab: Kai Johnsson. Depositing organization: Max Planck Institute for Medical Research. Publication: Semisynthetic sensor proteins enable metabolic assays at the point of care. Yu Q, Xue L, Hiblot J, Griss R, Fabritz S, Roux C, Binz PA, Haas D, Okun JG, Johnsson K. Science. 2018 Sep 14;361(6407):1122-1126. doi: 10.1126/science.aat7992. PubMed 30213915.
Backbone
  Vector backbone: pET51-b(+)
  Backbone manufacturer: Novagen
  Backbone size w/o insert (bp): 5218
  Total vector size (bp): 6865
  Vector type: Bacterial Expression
Growth in bacteria
  Bacterial resistance: Ampicillin, 100 μg/mL
  Growth temperature: 37°C
  Growth strain: DH5alpha
  Copy number: Low Copy
Gene/Insert
  Gene/Insert name: SNAP_Pro30_[cpNLuc23_24]eDHFR(R44A)
  Species: Synthetic
  Insert size (bp): 1803
  Mutation: R44A on eDHFR
  Promoter: T7
  Tag / fusion protein: Strep-tag (N terminal on insert); His-tag (C terminal on insert)
  Cloning method: Gibson Cloning
  Sequencing primers: 5′ T7; 3′ pET-RP
Terms and licenses: Academic/Nonprofit Terms; Industry Terms: Not Available to Industry
How to cite: pET51b(+)-NADPH-LUCID-3 (C50 1.4 uM) was a gift from Kai Johnsson (Addgene plasmid # 117910 ; http://n2t.net/addgene:117910 ; RRID:Addgene_117910)
